>Addgene plasmid #100549 | pSLQ1651-sgRNA(F+E)-sgGal4 | addgene full sequence | sequence record 364559 | Addgene NGS Result
TCCTACTTGGCAGTACATCTACGTATTAGTCATCGCTATTACCATGGTGATGCGGTTTTGGCAGTACATC
AATGGGCGTGGATAGCGGTTTGACTCACGGGGATTTCCAAGTCTCCACCCCATTGACGTCAATGGGAGTT
TGTTTTGGCACCAAAATCAACGGGACTTTCCAAAATGTCGTAACAACTCCGCCCCATTGACGCAAATGGG
CGGTAGGCGTGTACGGTGGGAGGTCTATATAAGCAGAGCTGGTTTAGTGAACCGTCAGATCCGCTAGCCC
ACCATGACCGAGTACAAGCCCACGGTGCGCCTCGCCACCCGCGACGACGTCCCCCGGGCCGTACGCACCC
TCGCCGCCGCGTTCGCCGACTACCCCGCCACGCGCCACACCGTCGACCCGGACCGCCACATCGAGCGGGT
CACCGAGCTGCAAGAACTCTTCCTCACGCGCGTCGGGCTCGACATCGGCAAGGTGTGGGTCGCGGACGAC
GGCGCCGCGGTGGCGGTCTGGACCACGCCGGAGAGCGTCGAAGCGGGGGCGGTGTTCGCCGAGATCGGCC
CGCGCATGGCCGAGTTGAGCGGTTCCCGGCTGGCCGCGCAGCAACAGATGGAAGGCCTCCTGGCGCCGCA
CCGGCCCAAGGAGCCCGCGTGGTTCCTGGCCACCGTCGGCGTCTCGCCCGACCACCAGGGCAAGGGTCTG
GGCAGCGCCGTCGTGCTCCCCGGAGTGGAGGCGGCCGAGCGCGCCGGGGTGCCCGCCTTCCTGGAGACCT
CCGCGCCCCGCAACCTCCCCTTCTACGAGCGGCTCGGCTTCACCGTCACCGCCGACGTCGAGGTGCCCGA
AGGACCGCGCACCTGGTGCATGACCCGCAAGCCCGGTGCCGGATCGGGAGAGGGCAGAGGAAGTCTGCTA
ACATGCGGTGACGTCGAGGAGAATCCTGGCCCACCGGTCGCCACCATGGTGAGCAAGGGCGAGGAGGATA
ACATGGCCATCATCAAGGAGTTCATGCGCTTCAAGGTGCACATGGAGGGCTCCGTGAACGGCCACGAGTT
CGAGATCGAGGGCGAGGGCGAGGGCCGCCCCTACGAGGGCACCCAGACCGCCAAGCTGAAGGTGACCAAG
GGTGGCCCCCTGCCCTTCGCCTGGGACATCCTGTCCCCTCAGTTCATGTACGGCTCCAAGGCCTACGTGA
AGCACCCCGCCGACATCCCCGACTACTTGAAGCTGTCCTTCCCCGAGGGCTTCAAGTGGGAGCGCGTGAT
GAACTTCGAGGACGGCGGCGTGGTGACCGTGACCCAGGACTCCTCCCTGCAGGACGGCGAGTTCATCTAC
AAGGTGAAGCTGCGCGGCACCAACTTCCCCTCCGACGGCCCCGTAATGCAGAAGAAGACCATGGGCTGGG
AGGCCTCCTCCGAGCGGATGTACCCCGAGGACGGCGCCCTGAAGGGCGAGATCAAGCAGAGGCTGAAGCT
GAAGGACGGCGGCCACTACGACGCTGAGGTCAAGACCACCTACAAGGCCAAGAAGCCCGTGCAGCTGCCC
GGCGCCTACAACGTCAACATCAAGTTGGACATCACCTCCCACAACGAGGACTACACCATCGTGGAACAGT
ACGAACGCGCCGAGGGCCGCCACTCCACCGGCGGCATGGACGAGCTGTACAAGTAAGAATTCGTCGAGGG
ACCTAATAACTTCGTATAGCATACATTATACGAAGTTATACATGTTTAAGGGTTCCGGTTCCACTAGGTA
CAATTCGATATCAAGCTTATCGATAATCAACCTCTGGATTACAAAATTTGTGAAAGATTGACTGGTATTC
TTAACTATGTTGCTCCTTTTACGCTATGTGGATACGCTGCTTTAATGCCTTTGTATCATGCTATTGCTTC
CCGTATGGCTTTCATTTTCTCCTCCTTGTATAAATCCTGGTTGCTGTCTCTTTATGAGGAGTTGTGGCCC
GTTGTCAGGCAACGTGGCGTGGTGTGCACTGTGTTTGCTGACGCAACCCCCACTGGTTGGGGCATTGCCA
CCACCTGTCAGCTCCTTTCCGGGACTTTCGCTTTCCCCCTCCCTATTGCCACGGCGGAACTCATCGCCGC
CTGCCTTGCCCGCTGCTGGACAGGGGCTCGGCTGTTGGGCACTGACAATTCCGTGGTGTTGTCGGGGAAA
TCATCGTCCTTTCCTTGGCTGCTCGCCTGTGTTGCCACCTGGATTCTGCGCGGGACGTCCTTCTGCTACG
TCCCTTCGGCCCTCAATCCAGCGGACCTTCCTTCCCGCGGCCTGCTGCCGGCTCTGCGGCCTCTTCCGCG
TCTTCGCCTTCGCCCTCAGACGAGTCGGATCTCCCTTTGGGCCGCCTCCCCGCATCGATACCGTCGACCT
CGATCGAGACCTAGAAAAACATGGAGCAATCACAAGTAGCAATACAGCAGCTACCAATGCTGATTGTGCC
TGGCTAGAAGCACAAGAGGAGGAGGAGGTGGGTTTTCCAGTCACACCTCAGGTACCTTTAAGACCAATGA
CTTACAAGGCAGCTGTAGATCTTAGCCACTTTTTAAAAGAAAAGGGGGGACTGGAAGGGCTAATTCACTC
CCAACGAAGACAAGATATCCTTGATCTGTGGATCTACCACACACAAGGCTACTTCCCTGATTGGCAGAAC
TACACACCAGGGCCAGGGATCAGATATCCACTGACCTTTGGATGGTGCTACAAGCTAGTACCAGTTGAGC
AAGAGAAGGTAGAAGAAGCCAATGAAGGAGAGAACACCCGCTTGTTACACCCTGTGAGCCTGCATGGGAT
GGATGACCCGGAGAGAGAAGTATTAGAGTGGAGGTTTGACAGCCGCCTAGCATTTCATCACATGGCCCGA
GAGCTGCATCCGGACTGTACTGGGTCTCTCTGGTTAGACCAGATCTGAGCCTGGGAGCTCTCTGGCTAAC
TAGGGAACCCACTGCTTAAGCCTCAATAAAGCTTGCCTTGAGTGCTTCAAGTAGTGTGTGCCCGTCTGTT
GTGTGACTCTGGTAACTAGAGATCCCTCAGACCCTTTTAGTCAGTGTGGAAAATCTCTAGCAGCATGTGA
GCAAAAGGCCAGCAAAAGGCCAGGAACCGTAAAAAGGCCGCGTTGCTGGCGTTTTTCCATAGGCTCCGCC
CCCCTGACGAGCATCACAAAAATCGACGCTCAAGTCAGAGGTGGCGAAACCCGACAGGACTATAAAGATA
CCAGGCGTTTCCCCCTGGAAGCTCCCTCGTGCGCTCTCCTGTTCCGACCCTGCCGCTTACCGGATACCTG
TCCGCCTTTCTCCCTTCGGGAAGCGTGGCGCTTTCTCATAGCTCACGCTGTAGGTATCTCAGTTCGGTGT
AGGTCGTTCGCTCCAAGCTGGGCTGTGTGCACGAACCCCCCGTTCAGCCCGACCGCTGCGCCTTATCCGG
TAACTATCGTCTTGAGTCCAACCCGGTAAGACACGACTTATCGCCACTGGCAGCAGCCACTGGTAACAGG
ATTAGCAGAGCGAGGTATGTAGGCGGTGCTACAGAGTTCTTGAAGTGGTGGCCTAACTACGGCTACACTA
GAAGAACAGTATTTGGTATCTGCGCTCTGCTGAAGCCAGTTACCTTCGGAAAAAGAGTTGGTAGCTCTTG
ATCCGGCAAACAAACCACCGCTGGTAGCGGTGGTTTTTTTGTTTGCAAGCAGCAGATTACGCGCAGAAAA
AAAGGATCTCAAGAAGATCCTTTGATCTTTTCTACGGGGTCTGACGCTCAGTGGAACGAAAACTCACGTT
AAGGGATTTTGGTCATGAGATTATCAAAAAGGATCTTCACCTAGATCCTTTTAAATTAAAAATGAAGTTT
TAAATCAATCTAAAGTATATATGAGTAAACTTGGTCTGACAGTTACCAATGCTTAATCAGTGAGGCACCT
ATCTCAGCGATCTGTCTATTTCGTTCATCCATAGTTGCCTGACTCCCCGTCGTGTAGATAACTACGATAC
GGGAGGGCTTACCATCTGGCCCCAGTGCTGCAATGATACCGCGAGACCCACGCTCACCGGCTCCAGATTT
ATCAGCAATAAACCAGCCAGCCGGAAGGGCCGAGCGCAGAAGTGGTCCTGCAACTTTATCCGCCTCCATC
CAGTCTATTAATTGTTGCCGGGAAGCTAGAGTAAGTAGTTCGCCAGTTAATAGTTTGCGCAACGTTGTTG
CCATTGCTACAGGCATCGTGGTGTCACGCTCGTCGTTTGGTATGGCTTCATTCAGCTCCGGTTCCCAACG
ATCAAGGCGAGTTACATGATCCCCCATGTTGTGCAAAAAAGCGGTTAGCTCCTTCGGTCCTCCGATCGTT
GTCAGAAGTAAGTTGGCCGCAGTGTTATCACTCATGGTTATGGCAGCACTGCATAATTCTCTTACTGTCA
TGCCATCCGTAAGATGCTTTTCTGTGACTGGTGAGTACTCAACCAAGTCATTCTGAGAATAGTGTATGCG
GCGACCGAGTTGCTCTTGCCCGGCGTCAATACGGGATAATACCGCGCCACATAGCAGAACTTTAAAAGTG
CTCATCATTGGAAAACGTTCTTCGGGGCGAAAACTCTCAAGGATCTTACCGCTGTTGAGATCCAGTTCGA
TGTAACCCACTCGTGCACCCAACTGATCTTCAGCATCTTTTACTTTCACCAGCGTTTCTGGGTGAGCAAA
AACAGGAAGGCAAAATGCCGCAAAAAAGGGAATAAGGGCGACACGGAAATGTTGAATACTCATACTCTTC
CTTTTTCAATATTATTGAAGCATTTATCAGGGTTATTGTCTCATGAGCGGATACATATTTGAATGTATTT
AGAAAAATAAACAAATAGGGGTTCCGCGCACATTTCCCCGAAAAGTGCCACCTGACGTCGACGGATCGGG
AGATCTCCCGATCCCCTATGGTGCACTCTCAGTACAATCTGCTCTGATGCCGCATAGTTAAGCCAGTATC
TGCTCCCTGCTTGTGTGTTGGAGGTCGCTGAGTAGTGCGCGAGCAAAATTTAAGCTACAACAAGGCAAGG
CTTGACCGACAATTGCATGAAGAATCTGCTTAGGGTTAGGCGTTTTGCGCTGCTTCGCGATGTACGGGCC
AGATATACGCGTTGACATTGATTATTGACTAGTTATTAATAGTAATCAATTACGGGGTCATTAGTTCATA
GCCCATATATGGAGTTCCGCGTTACATAACTTACGGTAAATGGCCCGCCTGGCTGACCGCCCAACGACCC
CCGCCCATTGACGTCAATAATGACGTATGTTCCCATAGTAACGCCAATAGGGACTTTCCATTGACGTCAA
TGGGTGGAGTATTTACGGTAAACTGCCCACTTGGCAGTACATCAAGTGTATCATATGCCAAGTACGCCCC
CTATTGACGTCAATGACGGTAAATGGCCCGCCTGGCATTATGCCCAGTACATGACCTTATGGGACTTTCC
TACTTGGCAGTACATCTACGTATTAGTCATCGCTATTACCATGGTGATGCGGTTTTGGCAGTACATCAAT
GGGCGTGGATAGCGGTTTGACTCACGGGGATTTCCAAGTCTCCACCCCATTGACGTCAATGGGAGTTTGT
TTTGGCACCAAAATCAACGGGACTTTCCAAAATGTCGTAACAACTCCGCCCCATTGACGCAAATGGGCGG
TAGGCGTGTACGGTGGGAGGTCTATATAAGCAGCGCGTTTTGCCTGTACTGGGTCTCTCTGGTTAGACCA
GATCTGAGCCTGGGAGCTCTCTGGCTAACTAGGGAACCCACTGCTTAAGCCTCAATAAAGCTTGCCTTGA
GTGCTTCAAGTAGTGTGTGCCCGTCTGTTGTGTGACTCTGGTAACTAGAGATCCCTCAGACCCTTTTAGT
CAGTGTGGAAAATCTCTAGCAGTGGCGCCCGAACAGGGACTTGAAAGCGAAAGGGAAACCAGAGGAGCTC
TCTCGACGCAGGACTCGGCTTGCTGAAGCGCGCACGGCAAGAGGCGAGGGGCGGCGACTGGTGAGTACGC
CAAAAATTTTGACTAGCGGAGGCTAGAAGGAGAGAGATGGGTGCGAGAGCGTCAGTATTAAGCGGGGGAG
AATTAGATCGCGATGGGAAAAAATTCGGTTAAGGCCAGGGGGAAAGAAAAAATATAAATTAAAACATATA
GTATGGGCAAGCAGGGAGCTAGAACGATTCGCAGTTAATCCTGGCCTGTTAGAAACATCAGAAGGCTGTA
GACAAATACTGGGACAGCTACAACCATCCCTTCAGACAGGATCAGAAGAACTTAGATCATTATATAATAC
AGTAGCAACCCTCTATTGTGTGCATCAAAGGATAGAGATAAAAGACACCAAGGAAGCTTTAGACAAGATA
GAGGAAGAGCAAAACAAAAGTAAGACCACCGCACAGCAAGCGGCCGGCCGCTGATCTTCAGACCTGGAGG
AGGAGATATGAGGGACAATTGGAGAAGTGAATTATATAAATATAAAGTAGTAAAAATTGAACCATTAGGA
GTAGCACCCACCAAGGCAAAGAGAAGAGTGGTGCAGAGAGAAAAAAGAGCAGTGGGAATAGGAGCTTTGT
TCCTTGGGTTCTTGGGAGCAGCAGGAAGCACTATGGGCGCAGCGTCAATGACGCTGACGGTACAGGCCAG
ACAATTATTGTCTGGTATAGTGCAGCAGCAGAACAATTTGCTGAGGGCTATTGAGGCGCAACAGCATCTG
TTGCAACTCACAGTCTGGGGCATCAAGCAGCTCCAGGCAAGAATCCTGGCTGTGGAAAGATACCTAAAGG
ATCAACAGCTCCTGGGGATTTGGGGTTGCTCTGGAAAACTCATTTGCACCACTGCTGTGCCTTGGAATGC
TAGTTGGAGTAATAAATCTCTGGAACAGATTTGGAATCACACGACCTGGATGGAGTGGGACAGAGAAATT
AACAATTACACAAGCTTAATACACTCCTTAATTGAAGAATCGCAAAACCAGCAAGAAAAGAATGAACAAG
AATTATTGGAATTAGATAAATGGGCAAGTTTGTGGAATTGGTTTAACATAACAAATTGGCTGTGGTATAT
AAAATTATTCATAATGATAGTAGGAGGCTTGGTAGGTTTAAGAATAGTTTTTGCTGTACTTTCTATAGTG
AATAGAGTTAGGCAGGGATATTCACCATTATCGTTTCAGACCCACCTCCCAACCCCGAGGGGACCCGACA
GGCCCGAAGGAATAGAAGAAGAAGGTGGAGAGAGAGACAGAGACAGATCCATTCGATTAGTGAACGGATC
GGCACTGCGTGCGCCAATTCTGCAGACAAATGGCAGTATTCATCCACAATTTTAAAAGAAAAGGGGGGAT
TGGGGGGTACAGTGCAGGGGAAAGAATAGTAGACATAATAGCAACAGACATACAAACTAAAGAATTACAA
AAACAAATTACAAAAATTCAAAATTTTCGGGTTTATTACAGGGACAGCAGAGATCCAGTTTGGTTAGTAC
CGGGCCCGCTCTAGAGATCCGACGCGCCATCTCTAGGCCCGCGCCGGCCCCCTCGCACGGACTTGTGGGA
GAAGCTCGGCTACTCCCCTGCCCCGGTTAATTTGCATATAATATTTCCTAGTAACTATAGAGGCTTAATG
TGCGATAAAAGACAGATAATCTGTTCTTTTTAATACTAGCTACATTTTACATGATAGGCTTGGATTTCTA
TAACTTCGTATAGCATACATTATACGAAGTTATAAACAGCACAAAAGGAAACTCACCCTAACTGTAAAGT
AATTGTGTGTTTTGAGACTATAAGTATCCCTTGGAGAACCACCTTGTTGGAACGACTAGTTAGGCGTGTA
GTTTAAGAGCTATGCTGGAAACAGCATAGCAAGTTTAAATAAGGCTAGTCCGTTATCAACTTGAAAAAGT
GGCACCGAGTCGGTGCTTTTTTTCTCGAGTACTAGGATCCATTAGGCGGCCGCGTGGATAACCGTATTAC
CGCCATGCATTAGTTATTAATAGTAATCAATTACGGGGTCATTAGTTCATAGCCCATATATGGAGTTCCG
CGTTACATAACTTACGGTAAATGGCCCGCCTGGCTGACCGCCCAACGACCCCCGCCCATTGACGTCAATA
ATGACGTATGTTCCCATAGTAACGCCAATAGGGACTTTCCATTGACGTCAATGGGTGGAGTATTTACGGT
AAACTGCCCACTTGGCAGTACATCAAGTGTATCATATGCCAAGTACGCCCCCTATTGACGTCAATGACGG
TAAATGGCCCGCCTGGCATTATGCCCAGTACATGACCTTATGGGACTT
Features (pLannotate 1.2.2; 24 found; start..end, strand, type, name):
     47..250     +  promoter       CMV promoter: human cytomegalovirus (CMV) immediate early promoter
    284..880     +  CDS            PuroR: puromycin N-acetyltransferase; pac from Streptomyces alboniger; confers resistance to puromycin
    956..1663    +  CDS            mCherry: mCherry is a basic (constitutively fluorescent) red fluorescent protein published in 2004, derived from Discosoma sp.. It is reported to be a very rapidly-maturing monomer with low acid sensitivity.
   1686..1719    +  protein_bind   loxP: Cre-mediated recombination occurs in the 8-bp core sequence (GCATACAT). Cre recombinase
   1752..1775    +  misc_feature   MCS (fragment): pBluescript multiple cloning site
   1775..2363    +  misc_feature   WPRE: woodchuck hepatitis virus posttranscriptional regulatory element
   2364..2383    +  misc_feature   MCS (fragment): pBluescript multiple cloning site
   2385..2885    +  CDS            nef (fragment): NEF_HV1LA - Experimental evidence at protein level: Swiss-Prot protein existence level 1. Extracellular Nef protein targets CD4(+) T-lymphocytes for apoptosis by interacting with CXCR4 surface receptors. From Human immunodeficiency virus type 1 group M subtype B (isolate Lai) (HIV-1).
   2892..3072    +  LTR            5' LTR (truncated): truncated 5' long terminal repeat (LTR) from HIV-1
   3134..3722    -  rep_origin     ori: high-copy-number ColE1/pMB1/pBR322/pUC origin of replication
   3893..4753    -  CDS            AmpR: β-lactamase; bla; confers resistance to ampicillin, carbenicillin, and related antibiotics
   4754..4858    -  promoter       AmpR promoter: bla
   4917..4969    -  misc_feature   bom (fragment): basis of mobility region from pBR322
   5124..5503    +  enhancer       CMV enhancer: human cytomegalovirus immediate early enhancer
   5504..5703    +  promoter       CMV promoter: human cytomegalovirus (CMV) immediate early promoter
   5721..5901    +  LTR            5' LTR (truncated): truncated 5' long terminal repeat (LTR) from HIV-1
   5948..6073    +  misc_feature   HIV-1 Ψ: packaging signal of human immunodeficiency virus type 1
   6057..6395    +  CDS            HIV-1 gag (fragment): gag protein from human immunodeficiency virus 1; gag
   6570..6803    +  misc_feature   RRE: The Rev response element (RRE) of HIV-1 allows for Rev-dependent mRNA export from the nucleus to the cytoplasm.
   7180..7280    +  CDS            Rev (fragment): human immunodeficiency virus 1 (HIV-1) Rev protein; rev; enhances nuclear export of unspliced and incompletely spliced viral mRNAs
   7330..7447    +  misc_feature   cPPT/CTS: central polypurine tract and central termination sequence of HIV-1
   7700..7733    +  protein_bind   loxP: Cre-mediated recombination occurs in the 8-bp core sequence (GCATACAT). Cre recombinase
   7859..7926    +  misc_RNA       tracrRNA (fragment): trans-activating CRISPR RNA for the Streptococcus pyogenes CRISPR/Cas9 system
   8051..46      +  enhancer       CMV enhancer (across the origin): human cytomegalovirus immediate early enhancer
