[The description below was written by a language model from this plasmid's Addgene catalogue record and pLannotate feature annotations shown in this document.]
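Description:
pSLQ1651-sgRNA(F+E)-sgGal4 is an 8.3 kb mammalian sgRNA expression plasmid for CRISPR applications, derived from the pSLQ1651-sgRNA(F+E) backbone. Although catalogued only as a mammalian expression/CRISPR vector, its feature table shows the architecture of an HIV-1-based lentiviral transfer vector: a CMV enhancer/promoter fused to a truncated 5' LTR, the Ψ packaging signal with an adjoining gag fragment, the RRE for Rev-dependent RNA export, the cPPT/CTS, a WPRE to boost transcript expression, and a second truncated LTR downstream. In bacteria it replicates from a high-copy ColE1/pUC-type origin and is selected with ampicillin via β-lactamase.

The payload has two parts. The catalogue states that a U6 promoter drives the sgGal4 guide RNA, cloned between BstXI and XhoI sites. The automated annotation did not call the U6 promoter itself, but it does detect a fragment of the Streptococcus pyogenes tracrRNA scaffold. A partial match of this kind would fit a modified scaffold, as the "F+E" designation suggests, though the record does not define that term. Downstream, a CMV enhancer/promoter drives puromycin N-acetyltransferase followed by mCherry, providing both drug selection and red fluorescent marking of cells carrying the construct. The element linking the two coding sequences is not annotated. Two loxP sites in the same orientation flank the sgRNA and marker region, which would in principle allow Cre-mediated excision.

The record gives the purpose only as an sgGal4-expressing vector. The associated publication concerns capture of chromatin interactions with biotinylated dCas9, but the guide's exact role in that work is not stated. The species field lists E. coli for the insert.
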