Addgene plasmid #100549: pSLQ1651-sgRNA(F+E)-sgGal4
Purpose: sgGal4-expressing vector modified from Addgene plasmid #51024
Depositing lab: Jian Xu. Depositing organization: University of Texas Southwestern Medical Center. Publication: In Situ Capture of Chromatin Interactions by Biotinylated dCas9. Liu X, Zhang Y, Chen Y, Li M, Zhou F, Li K, Cao H, Ni M, Liu Y, Gu Z, Dickerson KE, Xie S, Hon GC, Xuan Z, Zhang MQ, Shao Z, Xu J. Cell. 2017 Aug 24;170(5):1028-1043.e19. doi: 10.1016/j.cell.2017.08.003. PubMed 28841410.
Backbone
  Vector backbone: pSLQ1651-sgRNA(F+E)
  Backbone manufacturer: Addgene #51024
  Vector type: Mammalian Expression, CRISPR
  Selectable markers: Puromycin ; mCherry
Growth in bacteria
  Bacterial resistance: Ampicillin, 100 μg/mL
  Growth temperature: 37°C
  Growth strain: NEB Stable
  Copy number: Unknown
Gene/Insert
  Gene/Insert name: sgGal4
  gRNA/shRNA sequence: GAACGACTAGTTAGGCGTGTA
  Species: E. coli
  Insert size (bp): 963
  Promoter: U6
  Tag / fusion protein: sgRNA
  Cloning method: Restriction Enzyme; 5′ cloning site BstXI (not destroyed); 3′ cloning site XhoI (not destroyed)
  Sequencing primers: 5′ GAGATCCAGTTTGGTTAGTACCGGG; 3′ ATGCATGGCGGTAATACGGTTAT
Terms and licenses: Academic/Nonprofit Terms; Industry Terms: Not Available to Industry
How to cite: pSLQ1651-sgRNA(F+E)-sgGal4 was a gift from Jian Xu (Addgene plasmid # 100549 ; http://n2t.net/addgene:100549 ; RRID:Addgene_100549)
